Addgene plasmid #55075: mCherry-MAP4-C-10
Purpose: Localization: Microtubules, Excitation: 587, Emission: 610
Depositing lab: Michael Davidson. Depositing organization: Florida State University, Tallahassee.
Backbone
  Vector backbone: mCherry-C1
  Backbone size w/o insert (bp): 4750
  Vector type: Mammalian Expression
  Selectable markers: Neomycin (select with G418)
Growth in bacteria
  Bacterial resistance: Kanamycin, 50 μg/mL
  Growth temperature: 37°C
  Growth strain: DH5alpha
  Copy number: High Copy
Gene/Insert
  Gene/Insert name: MAP4 (alt name: NM_008633.4)
  Species: M. musculus (mouse)
  Mutation: aa 640-1045 of MAP4
  Entrez Gene: Map4 (a.k.a. AA407148, MAP-4, Mtap-4, Mtap4)
  Promoter: CMV
  Tag / fusion protein: mCherry (N terminal on backbone)
  Cloning method: Unknown
  Sequencing primers: 5′ CMV-F; 3′ SV40pA-R
Terms and licenses: Academic/Nonprofit Terms; Industry Terms: Not Available to Industry
Depositor comments: Excitation = 587; Emission = 610
How to cite: mCherry-MAP4-C-10 was a gift from Michael Davidson (Addgene plasmid # 55075 ; http://n2t.net/addgene:55075 ; RRID:Addgene_55075)
