[The description below was written by a language model from this plasmid's Addgene catalogue record.]
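Description:
mCherry-MAP4-C-10 is a mammalian expression plasmid built on the mCherry-C1 backbone (about 4.75 kb without insert), designed to label microtubules with a red fluorescent fusion protein. It is propagated in E. coli as a high-copy plasmid under kanamycin selection, and it carries a neomycin resistance marker so that transfected mammalian cells can be selected with G418. No feature table accompanies the record, so details such as the replication origin and the promoters driving the resistance cassette are not stated. The use of an SV40 polyA reverse sequencing primer suggests that the expression cassette ends in an SV40 polyadenylation signal.

The payload is a fragment of mouse Map4 (microtubule-associated protein 4) covering amino acids 640–1045 rather than the full-length protein. It is placed downstream of mCherry so that the fluorescent protein sits at the N terminus of the fusion, and the CMV promoter drives strong constitutive transcription in most mammalian cell types. The "C-10" in the name probably refers to the C-type vector layout and a 10-residue linker between the two parts, but the record does not confirm this. The cloning method is listed as unknown.

The stated purpose is microtubule localization. When expressed, the MAP4 fragment is expected to direct mCherry to the microtubule network, allowing the cytoskeleton to be visualised by fluorescence microscopy in live or fixed cells. The recorded excitation and emission peaks are 587 nm and 610 nm, which makes the construct suitable for multicolour imaging alongside green or cyan markers.
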