>Addgene plasmid #55075 | mCherry-MAP4-C-10 | depositor partial sequence | sequence record 85459 | insert sequence
TACGTCAGATCCGCTAGCGCTACCGGTCGCCACCATGGTGAGCAAGGGCGAGGAGGATAACATGGCCATC
ATCAAGGAGTTCATGCGCTTCAAGGTGCACATGGAGGGCTCCGTGAACGGCCACGAGTTCGAGATCGAGG
GCGAGGGCGAGGGCCGCCCCTACGAGGGCACCCAGACCGCCAAGCTGAAGGTGACCAAGGGTGGCCCCCT
GCCCTTCGCCTGGGACATCCTGTCCCCTCAGTTCATGTACGGCTCCAAGGCCTACGTGAAGCACCCCGCC
GACATCCCCGACTACTTGAAGCTGTCCTTCCCCGAGGGCTTCAAGTGGGAGCGCGTGATGAACTTCGAGG
ACGGCGGCGTGGTGACCGTGACCCAGGACTCCTCCCTGCAGGACGGCGAGTTCATCTACAAGGTGAAGCT
GCGCGGCACCAACTTCCCCTCCGACGGCCCCGTAATGCAGAAGAAGACCATGGGCTGGGAGGCCTCCTCC
GAGCGGATGTACCCCGAGGACGGCGCCCTGAAGGGCGAGATCAAGCAGAGGCTGAAGCTGAAGGACGGCG
GCCACTACGACGCTGAGGTCAAGACCACCTACAAGGCCAAGAAGCCCGTGCAGCTGCCCGGCGCCTACAA
CGTCAACATCAAGTTGGACATCACCTCCCACAACGAGGACTACACCATCGTGGAACAGTACGAACGCGCC
GAGGGCCGCCACTCCACCGGCGGCATGGACGAGCTGTACAAGTCCGGACTCAGATCTGGTGGCTCCGCAG
GATCCCGGCAAGAAGAAGCAAAGGCTGCTGTAGGTGTGACTGGAAATGACATCACTACCCCGCCAAACAA
GGAGCCACCACCAAGCCCAGAAAAGAAAGCAAAGCCTTTGGCCACCACTCAACCTGCAAAGACTTCAACA
TCGAAAGCCAAAACACAGCCCACTTCTCTCCCTAAGCAACCAGCTCCCACCACCTCTGGTGGGTTGAATA
AAAAACCCATGAGCCTCGCCTCAGGCTCAGTGCCAGCTGCCCCACACAAACGCCCTGCTGCTGCCACTGC
TACTGCCAGGCCTTCCACCCTACCTGCCAGAGACGTGAAGCCAAAGCCAATTACAGAAGCTAAGGTTGCC
GAAAAGCGGACCTCTCCATCCAAGCCTTCATCTGCCCCAGCCCTCAAACCTGGACCTAAAACCACCCCAA
CCGTTTCAAAAGCCACATCTCCCTCAACTCTTGTTTCCACTGGACCAAGTAGTAGAAGTCCAGCTACAAC
TCTGCCTAAGAGGCCAACCAGCATCAAGACTGAGGGGAAACCTGCTGATGTCAAAAGGATGACTGCTAAG
TCTGCCTCAGCTGACTTGAGTCGCTCAAAGACCACCTCTGCCAGTTCTGTGAAGAGAAACACCACTCCCA
CTGGGGCAGCACCCCCAGCAGGGATGACTTCCACTCGAGTCAAGCCCATGTCTGCACCTAGCCGCTCTTC
TGGGGCTCTTTCTGTGGACAAGAAGCCCACTTCCACTAAGCCTAGCTCCTCTGCTCCCAGGGTGAGCCGC
CTGGCCACAACTGTTTCTGCCCCTGACCTGAAGAGTGTTCGCTCCAAGGTCGGCTCTACAGAAAACATCA
AACACCAGCCTGGAGGAGGCCGGGCCAAGGTAGAGAAAAAAACAGAGGCAGCTACCACAGCTGGGAAGCC
TGAACCTAATGCAGTCACTAAAGCAGCCGGCTCCATTGCGAGTGCACAGAAACCGCCTGCTGGGAAAGTC
CAGATAGTATCCAAAAAAGTGAGCTACAGTCATATTCAATCCAAGTGTGTTTCCAAGGACAATATTAAGC
ATGTCCCTGGATGTGGCAATGTTCAGATTCAGAACAAGAAAGTGGACATATCCAAGGTCTCCTCCAAGTG
TGGGTCCAAAGCTAATATCAAGCACAAGCCTGGTGGAGGAGATGTCAAGATTGAAAGTCAGAAGTTGAAC
TTCAAGGAGAAGGCCCAAGCCAAAGTGGGATAGGGATCCACCGGATCTAGATAACTGATCATAATCAGCC
ATACCACATT
