>Addgene plasmid #55075 | mCherry-MAP4-C-10 | addgene partial sequence | sequence record 100045 | mCherry-F 5'-ccccgtaatgcagaagaaga-3'
GCGGATGTACCCCGAGGACGGCGCCCTGAAGGGCGAGATCAAGCAGAGGCTGAAGCTGAAGGACGGCGGC
CACTACGACGCTGAGGTCAAGACCACCTACAAGGCCAAGAAGCCCGTGCAGCTGCCCGGCGCCTACAACG
TCAACATCAAGTTGGACATCACCTCCCACAACGAGGACTACACCATCGTGGAACAGTACGAACGCGCCGA
GGGCCGCCACTCCACCGGCGGCATGGACGAGCTGTACAAGTCCGGACTCAGATCTGGTGGCTCCGCAGGA
TCCCGGCAAGAAGAAGCAAAGGCTGCTGTAGGTGTGACTGGAAATGACATCACTACCCCGCCAAACAAGG
AGCCACCACCAAGCCCAGAAAAGAAAGCAAAGCCTTTGGCCACCACTCAACCTGCAAAGACTTCAACATC
GAAAGCCAAAACACAGCCCACTTCTCTCCCTAAGCAACCAGCTCCCACCACCTCTGGTGGGTTGAATAAA
AAACCCATGAGCCTCGCCTCAGGCTCAGTGCCAGCTGCCCCACACAAACGCCCTGCTGCTGCCACTGCTA
CTGCCAGGCCTTCCACCCTACCTGCCAGAGACGTGAAGCCAAAGCCAATTACAGAAGCTAAGGTTGCCGA
AAAGCGGACCTCTCCATCCAAGCCTTCATCTGCCCCAGCCCTCAAACCTGGACCTAAAACCACCCCAACC
GTTTCAAAAGCCACATCTCCCTCAACTCTTGTTTCCACTGGACCAAGTAGTAGAAGTCCAGCTACAACTC
TGCCTAAGAGGCCAACCAGCATCAAGACTGAGGGGAAACCTGCTGATGTCAA
